Addgene plasmid #48620: pFUSB4_TTTA
Depositing lab: Stephen Ekker. Depositing organization: Mayo Foundation for Medical Education and Research. Publication: High Efficiency In Vivo Genome Engineering with a Simplified 15-RVD GoldyTALEN Design. Ma AC, Lee HB, Clark KJ, Ekker SC. PLoS One. 2013 May 29;8(5):e65259. doi: 10.1371/journal.pone.0065259. Print 2013. PubMed 23734242.
Backbone
  Vector backbone: pFUS_B4
  Vector type: Mammalian Expression, TALEN
Growth in bacteria
  Bacterial resistance: Spectinomycin, 50 μg/mL
  Growth temperature: 37°C
  Growth strain: Top10
  Copy number: Unknown
Gene/Insert
  Gene/Insert name: RVD sequence: NG NG NG NI
  Species: Synthetic
  Cloning method: Unknown
  Sequencing primers: 5′ ttgatgcctggcagttccct; 3′ cgaaccgaacaggcttatgt
Terms and licenses: Academic/Nonprofit Terms; Industry Terms: Not Available to Industry
Depositor comments: Plasmid was created using Golden Gate cloning.
How to cite: pFUSB4_TTTA was a gift from Stephen Ekker (Addgene plasmid # 48620 ; http://n2t.net/addgene:48620 ; RRID:Addgene_48620)
