[The description below was written by a language model from this plasmid's Addgene catalogue record and pLannotate feature annotations shown in this document.]
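Description:
pFUSB4_TTTA is a small (about 2.9 kb) intermediate array plasmid for Golden Gate assembly of TAL effector nucleases. It is built on the pFUS_B4 backbone and carries a pre-assembled block of four synthetic TALE repeats. The repeat-variable diresidues are NG NG NG NI. Under the standard TALE code, NG recognises T and NI recognises A, so this block specifies the DNA tetranucleotide TTTA, as the plasmid name indicates. The depositor notes that the array was made by Golden Gate cloning. The associated publication describes a simplified 15-RVD GoldyTALEN design for in vivo genome engineering, which suggests the plasmid belongs to a set of ready-made multi-repeat modules that can be combined to shorten TALEN construction.

The annotated features all belong to the bacterial backbone. They include a high-copy ColE1/pUC-type origin of replication and the aadA aminoglycoside adenylyltransferase gene. This gene confers spectinomycin/streptomycin resistance and lies downstream of a fragment of a class 1 integron Pc promoter and a remnant of a gentamicin acetyltransferase gene. Short lacZα and lacI fragments are also annotated, along with rrnB T1 and T2 terminators. The lacZα remnant is consistent with a blue/white screening cassette having been replaced by the repeat array. The automated annotation did not call the TALE repeats themselves, and they presumably occupy the unannotated region near the start of the sequence.

The catalogue lists the vector type as mammalian expression/TALEN, but the feature table shows no eukaryotic promoter, nuclease domain or polyadenylation signal. The plasmid is therefore best understood as a cloning intermediate. Its repeat block would be transferred into a final TALEN expression backbone in a later assembly step.
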