Features (pLannotate 1.2.2; 8 found; start..end, strand, type, name):
      3..39      -  CDS            lacZα (fragment): LacZα fragment of β-galactosidase; lacZ fragment
    596..619     +  promoter       Pc promoter (fragment): intI1 (promoter lies within the coding sequence); class 1 integron promoter
    795..851     +  CDS            GmR (fragment): gentamycin acetyltransferase; aacC1; confers resistance to gentamycin
    858..1649    +  CDS            SmR: aminoglycoside adenylyltransferase (Murphy, 1985); aadA; confers resistance to spectinomycin and streptomycin
   1742..2330    +  rep_origin     ori: high-copy-number ColE1/pMB1/pBR322/pUC origin of replication
   2513..2605    +  CDS            lacI (fragment): lac repressor; lacI; The lac repressor binds to the lac operator to inhibit transcription in E. coli. This inhibition can be relieved by adding lactose or isopropyl-β-D-thiogalactopyranoside (IPTG).
   2660..2687    -  terminator     rrnB T2 terminator: transcription terminator T2 from the E. coli rrnB gene
   2819..2862    +  terminator     rrnB T1 terminator: Escherichia coli rrnB; transcription terminator T1 from the E. coli rrnB gene
>Addgene plasmid #48620 | pFUSB4_TTTA | depositor full sequence | sequence record 70320 | Full Sequence
ATGTTTTCCCAGTCACGACGTTGTAAAACGACGGCCAGTCTTAAGCGTCTCATGGCCTGACCCCGGACCA
AGTGGTGGCCTATCGCCAGCAACGGTGGCGGCAAGCAAGCGCTCGAAACGGTGCAGCGGCTGTTGCCGGT
GCTGTGCCAGGACCATGGCCTGACCCCGGACCAAGTGGTGGCTATCGCCAGCAACGGTGGCGGCAAGCAA
GCGCTCGAAACGGTGCAGCGGCTGTTGCCGGTGCTGTGCCAGGACCATGGCCTGACCCCGGACCAAGTGG
TGGCTATCGCCAGCAACGGTGGCGGCAAGCAAGCGCTCGAAACGGTGCAGCGGCTGTTGCCGGTGCTGTG
CCAGGACCATGGCCTGACTCCGGACCAAGTGGTGGCTATCGCCAGCAACATTGGCGGCAAGCAAGCGCTC
GAAACGGTGCAGCGGCTGTTGCCGGTGCTGTGCCAGGACCATGGCCTGACCCCGGACCAAGTGGTGGCTA
TCGAGACGTCTAGACCAGCCAGGACAGAAATGCCTCGACTTCGCTGCTACCCAAGGTTGCCGGGTGACGC
ACACCGTGGAAACGGATGAAGGCACGAACCCAGTGGACATAAGCCTGTTCGGTTCGTAAGCTGTAATGCA
AGTAGCGTATGCGCTCACGCAACTGGTCCAGAACCTTGACCGAACGCAGCGGTGGTAACGGCGCAGTGGC
GGTTTTCATGGCTTGTTATGACTGTTTTTTTGGGGTACAGTCTATGCCTCGGGCATCCAAGCAGCAAGCG
CGTTACGCCGTGGGTCGATGTTTGATGTTATGGAGCAGCAACGATGTTACGCAGCAGGGCAGTCGCCCTA
AAACAAAGTTAAACATTATGAGGGAAGCGGTGATCGCCGAAGTATCGACTCAACTATCAGAGGTAGTTGG
CGTCATCGAGCGCCATCTCGAACCGACGTTGCTGGCCGTACATTTGTACGGCTCCGCAGTGGATGGCGGC
CTGAAGCCACACAGTGATATTGATTTGCTGGTTACGGTGACCGTAAGGCTTGATGAAACAACGCGGCGAG
CTTTGATCAACGACCTTTTGGAAACTTCGGCTTCCCCTGGAGAGAGCGAGATTCTCCGCGCTGTAGAAGT
CACCATTGTTGTGCACGACGACATCATTCCGTGGCGTTATCCAGCTAAGCGCGAACTGCAATTTGGAGAA
TGGCAGCGCAATGACATTCTTGCAGGTATCTTCGAGCCAGCCACGATCGACATTGATCTGGCTATCTTGC
TGACAAAAGCAAGAGAACATAGCGTTGCCTTGGTAGGTCCAGCGGCGGAGGAACTCTTTGATCCGGTTCC
TGAACAGGATCTATTTGAGGCGCTAAATGAAACCTTAACGCTATGGAACTCGCCGCCCGACTGGGCTGGC
GATGAGCGAAATGTAGTGCTTACGTTGTCCCGCATTTGGTACAGCGCAGTAACCGGCAAAATCGCGCCGA
AGGATGTCGCTGCCGACTGGGCAATGGAGCGCCTGCCGGCCCAGTATCAGCCCGTCATACTTGAAGCTAG
ACAGGCTTATCTTGGACAAGAAGAAGATCGCTTGGCCTCGCGCGCAGATCAGTTGGAAGAATTTGTCCAC
TACGTGAAAGGCGAGATCACCAAGGTAGTCGGCAAATAACCCTCGAGCCACCCATGACCAAAATCCCTTA
ACGTGAGTTACGCGTCGTTCCACTGAGCGTCAGACCCCGTAGAAAAGATCAAAGGATCTTCTTGAGATCC
TTTTTTTCTGCGCGTAATCTGCTGCTTGCAAACAAAAAAACCACCGCTACCAGCGGTGGTTTGTTTGCCG
GATCAAGAGCTACCAACTCTTTTTCCGAAGGTAACTGGCTTCAGCAGAGCGCAGATACCAAATACTGTCC
TTCTAGTGTAGCCGTAGTTAGGCCACCACTTCAAGAACTCTGTAGCACCGCCTACATACCTCGCTCTGCT
AATCCTGTTACCAGTGGCTGCTGCCAGTGGCGATAAGTCGTGTCTTACCGGGTTGGACTCAAGACGATAG
TTACCGGATAAGGCGCAGCGGTCGGGCTGAACGGGGGGTTCGTGCACACAGCCCAGCTTGGAGCGAACGA
CCTACACCGAACTGAGATACCTACAGCGTGAGCATTGAGAAAGCGCCACGCTTCCCGAAGGGAGAAAGGC
GGACAGGTATCCGGTAAGCGGCAGGGTCGGAACAGGAGAGCGCACGAGGGAGCTTCCAGGGGGAAACGCC
TGGTATCTTTATAGTCCTGTCGGGTTTCGCCACCTCTGACTTGAGCGTCGATTTTTGTGATGCTCGTCAG
GGGGGCGGAGCCTATGGAAAAACGCCAGCAACGCGGCCTTTTTACGGTTCCTGGCCTTTTGCTGGCCTTT
TGCTCACATGTTCTTTCCTGCGTTATCCCCTGATTCTGTGGATAACCGTATTACCGCCTTTGAGTGAGCT
GATACCGCTCGCCGCAGCCGAACGACCGAGCGCAGCGAGTCAGTGAGCGAGGAAGCGGAAGAGCGCCCAA
TACGCAAACCGCCTCTCCCCGCGCGTTGGCCGATTCATTAATGCAGCTGGCACGACAGGTTTCCCGACTG
GAAAGCGGGCAGTGAGCGCAACGCAATTAATACGCGTACCGCTAGCCAGGAAGAGTTTGTAGAAACGCAA
AAAGGCCATCCGTCAGGATGGCCTTCTGCTTAGTTTGATGCCTGGCAGTTTATGGCGGGCGTCCTGCCCG
CCACCCTCCGGGCCGTTGCTTCACAACGTTCAAATCCGCTCCCGGCGGATTTGTCCTACTCAGGAGAGCG
TTCACCGACAAACAACAGATAAAACGAAAGGCCCAGTCTTCCGACTGAGCCTTTCGTTTTATTTGATGCC
TGGCAGTTCCCTACTCTCGCGTTAACGCTAGCATGG
