>Addgene plasmid #48620 | pFUSB4_TTTA | addgene partial sequence | sequence record 71382 | pCR8_F1 5'-ttgatgcctggcagttccct-3'
TCACGACGTTGTAAAACGACGGCCAGTCTTAAGCGTCTCATGGCCTGACCCCGGACCAAGTGGTGGCTAT
CGCCAGCAACGGTGGCGGCAAGCAAGCGCTCGAAACGGTGCAGCGGCTGTTGCCGGTGCTGTGCCAGGAC
CATGGCCTGACCCCGGACCAAGTGGTGGCTATCGCCAGCAACGGTGGCGGCAAGCAAGCGCTCGAAACGG
TGCAGCGGCTGTTGCCGGTGCTGTGCCAGGACCATGGCCTGACCCCGGACCAAGTGGTGGCTATCGCCAG
CAACGGTGGCGGCAAGCAAGCGCTCGAAACGGTGCAGCGGCTGTTGCCGGTGCTGTGCCAGGACCATGGC
CTGACCCCGGACCAAGTGGTGGCTATCGCCAGCAACATTGGCGGCAAGCAAGCGCTCGAAACGGTGCAGC
GGCTGTTGCCGGTGCTGTGCCAGGACCATGGCCTGACCCCGGACCAAGTGGTGGCTATCGAGACGTCTAG
ACCAGCCAGGACAGAAATGCCTCGACTTCGCTGCTACCCAAGGTTGCCGGGTGACGCACACCGTGGAAAC
GGATGAAGGCACGAACCCAGTGGACATAAGCCTGTTCGGTTCGTAAGCTGTAATGCAAGTAGCGTATGCG
CTCACGCAACTGGTCCAGAACCTTGACCGAACGCAGCGGTGGTAACGGCGCAGTGGCGGTTTTCATGGCT
TGTTATGACTGTTTTTTTGGGGTACAGTCTATGCCTCGGGCATCCAAGCAGCAAGCGCGTTACGCCGTGG
GTCGATGTTTGATGTTATGGAGCAGCAACGATGTTACGCAGCAGGGCAGTCGCCCTAAAACAAAGTTAAA
CATTATGAGGGAAGCGGTGATCGCCGAA
